Addgene plasmid #168931: pEntry_HCoV-OC43-nsp1
Purpose: Gateway-compatible Entry vector
Depositing lab: Pascal Falter-Braun. Depositing organization: Helmholtz Munich. Publication: A resource of human coronavirus protein-coding sequences in a flexible, multipurpose Gateway Entry clone collection. Weller B, Lin CW, Pogoutse O, Sauer M, Marin-de la Rosa N, Strobel A, Young V, Knapp JJ, Rayhan A, Falter C, Kim DK, Roth FP, Falter-Braun P. G3 (Bethesda). 2023 Jul 5;13(7):jkad105. doi: 10.1093/g3journal/jkad105. PubMed 37267226.
Backbone
  Vector backbone: pENTR223.1*SfiI
  Backbone size w/o insert (bp): 2800
  Vector type: Gateway-compatible Entry vector
Growth in bacteria
  Bacterial resistance: Spectinomycin, 50 μg/mL
  Growth temperature: 37°C
  Growth strain: DH5alpha
  Copy number: High Copy
Gene/Insert
  Gene/Insert name: HCoV-OC43-nsp1 (alt name: nsp1)
  Species: Other
  Insert size (bp): 738
  Entrez Gene: ORF1ab (a.k.a. EYW02_gp1)
  Cloning method: Restriction Enzyme; 5′ cloning site SfiI (unknown if destroyed); 3′ cloning site SfiI (unknown if destroyed)
  Sequencing primers: 5′ M13 uni (-21); 3′ M13 rev (-29)
Resource information
  A portion of this plasmid was derived from a plasmid made by: Synthesized by Twist Bioscience
Terms and licenses: Academic/Nonprofit Terms; Industry Terms: Not Available to Industry
Depositor comments: 5'-linker: SfiI-BamHI-ATG-BamHI (GGCCGTCAaggccaggatccatgggatcc), 3'-linker: PacI-TAA-AsiSI-SfiI (cttaatTAAgacgcgatcgcggcctcatGGGCC).
How to cite: pEntry_HCoV-OC43-nsp1 was a gift from Pascal Falter-Braun (Addgene plasmid # 168931 ; http://n2t.net/addgene:168931 ; RRID:Addgene_168931)
