[The description below was written by a language model from this plasmid's Addgene catalogue record and pLannotate feature annotations shown in this document.]
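Description:
pEntry_HCoV-OC43-nsp1 is a Gateway-compatible Entry clone built on the pENTR223.1 backbone (SfiI-cut version, about 2.8 kb without insert; the sequenced plasmid is 3,584 nt). It is propagated in E. coli from a high-copy ColE1/pUC-type origin and selected with spectinomycin through the aadA (SmR) aminoglycoside adenylyltransferase gene, which sits downstream of a class 1 integron Pc promoter fragment and a short remnant of a gentamicin resistance gene. Small lacI and lacZα fragments are also annotated, apparently as backbone leftovers. rrnB T1 and T2 terminators lie upstream of the cloning region, where such elements typically insulate the insert from read-through transcription.

The payload is the 738 bp coding sequence for non-structural protein 1 (nsp1) of human coronavirus OC43, the N-terminal cleavage product of the ORF1ab replicase polyprotein. By homology, nsp1 is thought to bind the 40S ribosomal subunit, shut down host translation and promote host mRNA degradation. The sequence was obtained by commercial gene synthesis and inserted via SfiI sites. According to the depositor's notes, the 5′ linker supplies an ATG flanked by BamHI sites, and the 3′ linker carries a TAA stop codon between PacI and AsiSI sites. The insert is bracketed by attL1 and attL2, so an LR recombination reaction can transfer it in a defined orientation into any attR-containing Destination vector. The Entry clone has no promoter positioned to express the ORF; the only annotated T7 promoter lies beyond attL2 and faces back toward the insert. The plasmid belongs to a collection of human coronavirus ORF Entry clones intended as a flexible source for making expression constructs for a variety of downstream assays.
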