Features (pLannotate 1.2.2; 12 found; start..end, strand, type, name):
    717..809     +  CDS            lacI (fragment): lac repressor; lacI; The lac repressor binds to the lac operator to inhibit transcription in E. coli. This inhibition can be relieved by adding lactose or isopropyl-β-D-thiogalactopyranoside (IPTG).
    864..891     -  terminator     rrnB T2 terminator: transcription terminator T2 from the E. coli rrnB gene
   1023..1066    +  terminator     rrnB T1 terminator: Escherichia coli rrnB; transcription terminator T1 from the E. coli rrnB gene
   1113..1149    -  CDS            lacZα (fragment): LacZα fragment of β-galactosidase; lacZ fragment
   1165..1261    +  protein_bind   attL1: mutant version of attL; recombination site for the Gateway® LR reaction LR Clonase™
   1294..2028    +  CDS            R1A_CVHOC (fragment): Protein inferred from homology: Swiss-Prot protein existence level 3. [Non-structural protein 1]: binds to the 40S ribosomal subunit and inhibits host translation. The nsp1-40S ribosome complex further induces an endonucleolytic cleavage near the 5'UTR of host mRNAs, targeting them for degradation. By suppressing host gene expression, nsp1 facilitates efficient viral gene expression in infected cells and evasion from host immune response (By similarity). From Human coronavirus OC43 (HCoV-OC43).
   2060..2158    -  protein_bind   attL2: mutant version of attL; recombination site for the Gateway® LR reaction LR Clonase™
   2176..2194    -  promoter       T7 promoter: promoter for bacteriophage T7 RNA polymerase
   2384..2407    +  promoter       Pc promoter (fragment): intI1 (promoter lies within the coding sequence); class 1 integron promoter
   2583..2639    +  CDS            GmR (fragment): gentamycin acetyltransferase; aacC1; confers resistance to gentamycin
   2646..3437    +  CDS            SmR: aminoglycoside adenylyltransferase (Murphy, 1985); aadA; confers resistance to spectinomycin and streptomycin
   3530..534     +  rep_origin     ori (across the origin): high-copy-number ColE1/pMB1/pBR322/pUC origin of replication
>Addgene plasmid #168931 | pEntry_HCoV-OC43-nsp1 | addgene full sequence | sequence record 445162 | Addgene NGS Result
CTACCAGCGGTGGTTTGTTTGCCGGATCAAGAGCTACCAACTCTTTTTCCGAAGGTAACTGGCTTCAGCA
GAGCGCAGATACCAAATACTGTTCTTCTAGTGTAGCCGTAGTTAGGCCACCACTTCAAGAACTCTGTAGC
ACCGCCTACATACCTCGCTCTGCTAATCCTGTTACCAGTGGCTGCTGCCAGTGGCGATAAGTCGTGTCTT
ACCGGGTTGGACTCAAGACGATAGTTACCGGATAAGGCGCAGCGGTCGGGCTGAACGGGGGGTTCGTGCA
CACAGCCCAGCTTGGAGCGAACGACCTACACCGAACTGAGATACCTACAGCGTGAGCTATGAGAAAGCGC
CACGCTTCCCGAAGGGAGAAAGGCGGACAGGTATCCGGTAAGCGGCAGGGTCGGAACAGGAGAGCGCACG
AGGGAGCTTCCAGGGGGAAACGCCTGGTATCTTTATAGTCCTGTCGGGTTTCGCCACCTCTGACTTGAGC
GTCGATTTTTGTGATGCTCGTCAGGGGGGCGGAGCCTATGGAAAAACGCCAGCAACGCGGCCTTTTTACG
GTTCCTGGCCTTTTGCTGGCCTTTTGCTCACATGTTCTTTCCTGCGTTATCCCCTGATTCTGTGGATAAC
CGTATTACCGCCTTTGAGTGAGCTGATACCGCTCGCCGCAGCCGAACGACCGAGCGCAGCGAGTCAGTGA
GCGAGGAAGCGGAAGAGCGCCCAATACGCAAACCGCCTCTCCCCGCGCGTTGGCCGATTCATTAATGCAG
CTGGCACGACAGGTTTCCCGACTGGAAAGCGGGCAGTGAGCGCAACGCAATTAATACGCGTACCGCTAGC
CAGGAAGAGTTTGTAGAAACGCAAAAAGGCCATCCGTCAGGATGGCCTTCTGCTTAGTTTGATGCCTGGC
AGTTTATGGCGGGCGTCCTGCCCGCCACCCTCCGGGCCGTTGCTTCACAACGTTCAAATCCGCTCCCGGC
GGATTTGTCCTACTCAGGAGAGCGTTCACCGACAAACAACAGATAAAACGAAAGGCCCAGTCTTCCGACT
GAGCCTTTCGTTTTATTTGATGCCTGGCAGTTCCCTACTCTCGCGTTAACGCTAGCATGGATGTTTTCCC
AGTCACGACGTTGTAAAACGACGGCCAGTCTTAAGCTCGGGCCCCAAATAATGATTTTATTTTGACTGAT
AGTGACCTGTTCGTTGCAACAAATTGATGAGCAATGCTTTTTTATAATGCCAACTTTGTACAAAAAAGCA
GAAGGGCCGTCAAGGCCAGGATCCATGGGATCCTCGAAGATCAACAAATACGGTCTCGAACTACACTGGG
CTCCAGAATTTCCATGGATGTTTGAGGACGCAGAGGAGAAGTTGGATAACCCTAGTAGTTCAGAGGTGGA
TATGATTTGCTCCACCACTGCGCAAAAGCTGGAAACAGACGGAATTTGTCCTGAAAATCATGTGATGGTG
GATTGTCGCCGACTTCTTAAACAAGAGTGTTGTGTGCAGTCTAGCCTAATACGTGAAATTGTTATGAATG
CAAGTCCATATGATTTGGAGGTGCTACTTCAAGATGCTTTGCAGTCCCGTGAAGCAGTTTTGGTTACAAC
CCCCTTAGGTATGTCTTTAGAGGCATGCTATGTGAGAGGTTGTAATCCTAAAGGATGGACCATGGGTTTG
TTTCGGCGTAGAAGTGTGTGTAACACTGGTCGTTGCACTGTTAATAAGCATGTGGCCTATCAGTTATATA
TGATTGATCCTGCAGGTGTCTGTCTTGGTGCAGGTCAATTCGTGGGTTGGGTCATACCCTTAGCCTTTAT
GCCTGTGCAATCCCGGAAATTTATTGTTCCATGGGTTATGTACTTGCGTAAGCGTGGCGAAAAGGGTGCT
TACAATAAAGATCATGGACGTGGCGGTTTTGGACATGTTTATGATTTTAAAGTTGAAGATGCTTATGACC
AGGTGCATGATGAGCCTAAGGGTAAGTTTTCTAAGAAGGCTTATGCTTTAATTAGAGGGTATCGTGGTCT
TAATTAAGACGCGATCGCGGCCTCATGGGCCCAGCTTTCTTGTACAAAGTTGGCATTATAAAAAATAATT
GCTCATCAATTTGTTGCAACGAACAGGTCACTATCAGTCAAAATAAAATCATTATTTGCCATCCAGCTGA
TATCCCCTATAGTGAGTCGTATTACATGGTCATAGCTGTTTCCTGGCAGCTCTGGCCCGTGTCTCAAAAT
CTCTGATGTTACATTGCACAAGATAAAAATATATCATCATGCCTCCTCTAGACCAGCCAGGACAGAAATG
CCTCGACTTCGCTGCTACCCAAGGTTGCCGGGTGACGCACACCGTGGAAACGGATGAAGGCACGAACCCA
GTGGACATAAGCCTGTTCGGTTCGTAAGCTGTAATGCAAGTAGCGTATGCGCTCACGCAACTGGTCCAGA
ACCTTGACCGAACGCAGCGGTGGTAACGGCGCAGTGGCGGTTTTCATGGCTTGTTATGACTGTTTTTTTG
GGGTACAGTCTATGCCTCGGGCATCCAAGCAGCAAGCGCGTTACGCCGTGGGTCGATGTTTGATGTTATG
GAGCAGCAACGATGTTACGCAGCAGGGCAGTCGCCCTAAAACAAAGTTAAACATTATGAGGGAAGCGGTG
ATCGCCGAAGTATCGACTCAACTATCAGAGGTAGTTGGCGTCATCGAGCGCCATCTCGAACCGACGTTGC
TGGCCGTACATTTGTACGGCTCCGCAGTGGATGGCGGCCTGAAGCCACACAGTGATATTGATTTGCTGGT
TACGGTGACCGTAAGGCTTGATGAAACAACGCGGCGAGCTTTGATCAACGACCTTTTGGAAACTTCGGCT
TCCCCTGGAGAGAGCGAGATTCTCCGCGCTGTAGAAGTCACCATTGTTGTGCACGACGACATCATTCCGT
GGCGTTATCCAGCTAAGCGCGAACTGCAATTTGGAGAATGGCAGCGCAATGACATTCTTGCAGGTATCTT
CGAGCCAGCCACGATCGACATTGATCTGGCTATCTTGCTGACAAAAGCAAGAGAACATAGCGTTGCCTTG
GTAGGTCCAGCGGCGGAGGAACTCTTTGATCCGGTTCCTGAACAGGATCTATTTGAGGCGCTAAATGAAA
CCTTAACGCTATGGAACTCGCCGCCCGACTGGGCTGGCGATGAGCGAAATGTAGTGCTTACGTTGTCCCG
CATTTGGTACAGCGCAGTAACCGGCAAAATCGCGCCGAAGGATGTCGCTGCCGACTGGGCAATGGAGCGC
CTGCCGGCCCAGTATCAGCCCGTCATACTTGAAGCTAGACAGGCTTATCTTGGACAAGAAGAAGATCGCT
TGGCCTCGCGCGCAGATCAGTTGGAAGAATTTGTCCACTACGTGAAAGGCGAGATCACCAAGGTAGTCGG
CAAATAACCCTCGAGCCACCCATGACCAAAATCCCTTAACGTGAGTTACGCGTCGTTCCACTGAGCGTCA
GACCCCGTAGAAAAGATCAAAGGATCTTCTTGAGATCCTTTTTTTCTGCGCGTAATCTGCTGCTTGCAAA
CAAAAAAACCACCG
