Features (pLannotate 1.2.2; 12 found; start..end, strand, type, name):
    717..809     +  CDS            lacI (fragment): lac repressor; lacI; The lac repressor binds to the lac operator to inhibit transcription in E. coli. This inhibition can be relieved by adding lactose or isopropyl-β-D-thiogalactopyranoside (IPTG).
    864..891     -  terminator     rrnB T2 terminator: transcription terminator T2 from the E. coli rrnB gene
   1023..1066    +  terminator     rrnB T1 terminator: Escherichia coli rrnB; transcription terminator T1 from the E. coli rrnB gene
   1113..1149    -  CDS            lacZα (fragment): LacZα fragment of β-galactosidase; lacZ fragment
   1165..1261    +  protein_bind   attL1: mutant version of attL; recombination site for the Gateway® LR reaction LR Clonase™
   1294..2028    +  CDS            R1A_CVHOC (fragment): Protein inferred from homology: Swiss-Prot protein existence level 3. [Non-structural protein 1]: binds to the 40S ribosomal subunit and inhibits host translation. The nsp1-40S ribosome complex further induces an endonucleolytic cleavage near the 5'UTR of host mRNAs, targeting them for degradation. By suppressing host gene expression, nsp1 facilitates efficient viral gene expression in infected cells and evasion from host immune response (By similarity). From Human coronavirus OC43 (HCoV-OC43).
   2060..2158    -  protein_bind   attL2: mutant version of attL; recombination site for the Gateway® LR reaction LR Clonase™
   2176..2194    -  promoter       T7 promoter: promoter for bacteriophage T7 RNA polymerase
   2384..2407    +  promoter       Pc promoter (fragment): intI1 (promoter lies within the coding sequence); class 1 integron promoter
   2583..2639    +  CDS            GmR (fragment): gentamycin acetyltransferase; aacC1; confers resistance to gentamycin
   2646..3437    +  CDS            SmR: aminoglycoside adenylyltransferase (Murphy, 1985); aadA; confers resistance to spectinomycin and streptomycin
   3530..534     +  rep_origin     ori (across the origin): high-copy-number ColE1/pMB1/pBR322/pUC origin of replication
>Addgene plasmid #168931 | pEntry_HCoV-OC43-nsp1 | analyzer sequence | sequence record 327425
CTACCAGCGGTGGTTTGTTTGCCGGATCAAGAGCTACCAACTCTTTTTCCGAAGGTAACTGGCTTCAGCA
GAGCGCAGATACCAAATACTGTCCTTCTAGTGTAGCCGTAGTTAGGCCACCACTTCAAGAACTCTGTAGC
ACCGCCTACATACCTCGCTCTGCTAATCCTGTTACCAGTGGCTGCTGCCAGTGGCGATAAGTCGTGTCTT
ACCGGGTTGGACTCAAGACGATAGTTACCGGATAAGGCGCAGCGGTCGGGCTGAACGGGGGGTTCGTGCA
CACAGCCCAGCTTGGAGCGAACGACCTACACCGAACTGAGATACCTACAGCGTGAGCATTGAGAAAGCGC
CACGCTTCCCGAAGGGAGAAAGGCGGACAGGTATCCGGTAAGCGGCAGGGTCGGAACAGGAGAGCGCACG
AGGGAGCTTCCAGGGGGAAACGCCTGGTATCTTTATAGTCCTGTCGGGTTTCGCCACCTCTGACTTGAGC
GTCGATTTTTGTGATGCTCGTCAGGGGGGCGGAGCCTATGGAAAAACGCCAGCAACGCGGCCTTTTTACG
GTTCCTGGCCTTTTGCTGGCCTTTTGCTCACATGTTCTTTCCTGCGTTATCCCCTGATTCTGTGGATAAC
CGTATTACCGCCTTTGAGTGAGCTGATACCGCTCGCCGCAGCCGAACGACCGAGCGCAGCGAGTCAGTGA
GCGAGGAAGCGGAAGAGCGCCCAATACGCAAACCGCCTCTCCCCGCGCGTTGGCCGATTCATTAATGCAG
CTGGCACGACAGGTTTCCCGACTGGAAAGCGGGCAGTGAGCGCAACGCAATTAATACGCGTACCGCTAGC
CAGGAAGAGTTTGTAGAAACGCAAAAAGGCCATCCGTCAGGATGGCCTTCTGCTTAGTTTGATGCCTGGC
AGTTTATGGCGGGCGTCCTGCCCGCCACCCTCCGGGCCGTTGCTTCACAACGTTCAAATCCGCTCCCGGC
GGATTTGTCCTACTCAGGAGAGCGTTCACCGACAAACAACAGATAAAACGAAAGGCCCAGTCTTCCGACT
GAGCCTTTCGTTTTATTTGATGCCTGGCAGTTCCCTACTCTCGCGTTAACGCTAGCATGGATGTTTTCCC
AGTCACGACGTTGTAAAACGACGGCCAGTCTTAAGCTCGGGCCCCAAATAATGATTTTATTTTGACTGAT
AGTGACCTGTTCGTTGCAACAAATTGATGAGCAATGCTTTTTTATAATGCCAACTTTGTACAAAAAAGCA
GAAGGGCCGTCAAGGCCAGGATCCATGGGATCCTCGAAGATCAACAAATACGGTCTCGAACTACACTGGG
CTCCAGAATTTCCATGGATGTTTGAGGACGCAGAGGAGAAGTTGGATAACCCTAGTAGTTCAGAGGTGGA
TATGATTTGCTCCACCACTGCGCAAAAGCTGGAAACAGACGGAATTTGTCCTGAAAATCATGTGATGGTG
GATTGTCGCCGACTTCTTAAACAAGAGTGTTGTGTGCAGTCTAGCCTAATACGTGAAATTGTTATGAATG
CAAGTCCATATGATTTGGAGGTGCTACTTCAAGATGCTTTGCAGTCCCGTGAAGCAGTTTTGGTTACAAC
CCCCTTAGGTATGTCTTTAGAGGCATGCTATGTGAGAGGTTGTAATCCTAAAGGATGGACCATGGGTTTG
TTTCGGCGTAGAAGTGTGTGTAACACTGGTCGTTGCACTGTTAATAAGCATGTGGCCTATCAGTTATATA
TGATTGATCCTGCAGGTGTCTGTCTTGGTGCAGGTCAATTCGTGGGTTGGGTCATACCCTTAGCCTTTAT
GCCTGTGCAATCCCGGAAATTTATTGTTCCATGGGTTATGTACTTGCGTAAGCGTGGCGAAAAGGGTGCT
TACAATAAAGATCATGGACGTGGCGGTTTTGGACATGTTTATGATTTTAAAGTTGAAGATGCTTATGACC
AGGTGCATGATGAGCCTAAGGGTAAGTTTTCTAAGAAGGCTTATGCTTTAATTAGAGGGTATCGTGGTCT
TAATTAAGACGCGATCGCGGCCTCATGGGCCCAGCTTTCTTGTACAAAGTTGGCATTATAAAAAATAATT
GCTCATCAATTTGTTGCAACGAACAGGTCACTATCAGTCAAAATAAAATCATTATTTGCCATCCAGCTGA
TATCCCCTATAGTGAGTCGTATTACATGGTCATAGCTGTTTCCTGGCAGCTCTGGCCCGTGTCTCAAAAT
CTCTGATGTTACATTGCACAAGATAAAAATATATCATCATGCCTCCTCTAGACCAGCCAGGACAGAAATG
CCTCGACTTCGCTGCTGCCCAAGGTTGCCGGGTGACGCACACCGTGGAAACGGATGAAGGCACGAACCCA
GTGGACATAAGCCTGTTCGGTTCGTAAGCTGTAATGCAAGTAGCGTATGCGCTCACGCAACTGGTCCAGA
ACCTTGACCGAACGCAGCGGTGGTAACGGCGCAGTGGCGGTTTTCATGGCTTGTTATGACTGTTTTTTTG
GGGTACAGTCTATGCCTCGGGCATCCAAGCAGCAAGCGCGTTACGCCGTGGGTCGATGTTTGATGTTATG
GAGCAGCAACGATGTTACGCAGCAGGGCAGTCGCCCTAAAACAAAGTTAAACATCATGAGGGAAGCGGTG
ATCGCCGAAGTATCGACTCAACTATCAGAGGTAGTTGGCGTCATCGAGCGCCATCTCGAACCGACGTTGC
TGGCCGTACATTTGTACGGCTCCGCAGTGGATGGCGGCCTGAAGCCACACAGTGATATTGATTTGCTGGT
TACGGTGACCGTAAGGCTTGATGAAACAACGCGGCGAGCTTTGATCAACGACCTTTTGGAAACTTCGGCT
TCCCCTGGAGAGAGCGAGATTCTCCGCGCTGTAGAAGTCACCATTGTTGTGCACGACGACATCATTCCGT
GGCGTTATCCAGCTAAGCGCGAACTGCAATTTGGAGAATGGCAGCGCAATGACATTCTTGCAGGTATCTT
CGAGCCAGCCACGATCGACATTGATCTGGCTATCTTGCTGACAAAAGCAAGAGAACATAGCGTTGCCTTG
GTAGGTCCAGCGGCGGAGGAACTCTTTGATCCGGTTCCTGAACAGGATCTATTTGAGGCGCTAAATGAAA
CCTTAACGCTATGGAACTCGCCGCCCGACTGGGCTGGCGATGAGCGAAATGTAGTGCTTACGTTGTCCCG
CATTTGGTACAGCGCAGTAACCGGCAAAATCGCGCCGAAGGATGTCGCTGCCGACTGGGCAATGGAGCGC
CTGCCGGCCCAGTATCAGCCCGTCATACTTGAAGCTAGACAGGCTTATCTTGGACAAGAAGAAGATCGCT
TGGCCTCGCGCGCAGATCAGTTGGAAGAATTTGTCCACTACGTGAAAGGCGAGATCACCAAGGTAGTCGG
CAAATAACCCTCGAGCCACCCATGACCAAAATCCCTTAACGTGAGTTACGCGTCGTTCCACTGAGCGTCA
GACCCCGTAGAAAAGATCAAAGGATCTTCTTGAGATCCTTTTTTTCTGCGCGTAATCTGCTGCTTGCAAA
CAAAAAAACCACCG
