>Addgene plasmid #168931 | pEntry_HCoV-OC43-nsp1 | depositor partial sequence | sequence record 327426 | gene-specific Insert sequence
TCGAAGATCAACAAATACGGTCTCGAACTACACTGGGCTCCAGAATTTCCATGGATGTTTGAGGACGCAG
AGGAGAAGTTGGATAACCCTAGTAGTTCAGAGGTGGATATGATTTGCTCCACCACTGCGCAAAAGCTGGA
AACAGACGGAATTTGTCCTGAAAATCATGTGATGGTGGATTGTCGCCGACTTCTTAAACAAGAGTGTTGT
GTGCAGTCTAGCCTAATACGTGAAATTGTTATGAATGCAAGTCCATATGATTTGGAGGTGCTACTTCAAG
ATGCTTTGCAGTCCCGTGAAGCAGTTTTGGTTACAACCCCCTTAGGTATGTCTTTAGAGGCATGCTATGT
GAGAGGTTGTAATCCTAAAGGATGGACCATGGGTTTGTTTCGGCGTAGAAGTGTGTGTAACACTGGTCGT
TGCACTGTTAATAAGCATGTGGCCTATCAGTTATATATGATTGATCCTGCAGGTGTCTGTCTTGGTGCAG
GTCAATTCGTGGGTTGGGTCATACCCTTAGCCTTTATGCCTGTGCAATCCCGGAAATTTATTGTTCCATG
GGTTATGTACTTGCGTAAGCGTGGCGAAAAGGGTGCTTACAATAAAGATCATGGACGTGGCGGTTTTGGA
CATGTTTATGATTTTAAAGTTGAAGATGCTTATGACCAGGTGCATGATGAGCCTAAGGGTAAGTTTTCTA
AGAAGGCTTATGCTTTAATTAGAGGGTATCGTGGT
